Addgene plasmid #166748: Venus-Bad-2A-pEGFP-C1
Purpose: Express Venus fused to the N-terminus of the Bcl-2 family protein, Bad with mutation to 2 positions in the BH3 domain
Depositing lab: David Andrews. Depositing organization: Sunnybrook Research Institute. Publication: Bim escapes displacement by BH3-mimetic anti-cancer drugs by double-bolt locking both Bcl-XL and Bcl-2. Liu Q, Osterlund EJ, Chi X, Pogmore J, Leber B, Andrews DW. Elife. 2019 Mar 12;8. pii: 37689. doi: 10.7554/eLife.37689. PubMed 30860026.
Backbone
  Vector backbone: pEGFP-C1
  Vector type: Mammalian Expression
  Selectable markers: Neomycin (select with G418)
Growth in bacteria
  Bacterial resistance: Kanamycin, 50 μg/mL
  Growth temperature: 37°C
  Growth strain: DH5alpha
  Copy number: High Copy
Gene/Insert
  Gene/Insert name: Bad-2A (alt name: Bcl2 associated agonist of cell death, or Bcl2 like protein 8 (BCL2L8))
  Species: H. sapiens (human)
  Mutation: 2 hydrophobic residues in the BH3 region mutated to alanine: L114A, F121A
  Entrez Gene: BAD (a.k.a. BBC2, BCL2L8)
  Promoter: CMV
  Tag / fusion protein: Venus (N terminal on backbone)
  Cloning method: Restriction Enzyme; 5′ cloning site Unknown (unknown if destroyed); 3′ cloning site Unknown (unknown if destroyed)
  Sequencing primers: 5′ TGACGCAAATGGGCGGTAGG; 3′ TCGCCCTTTGACGTTGGAGTCCAC
Resource information
  A portion of this plasmid was derived from a plasmid made by: Bad sequence aligns with Homo sapiens BAD mRNA for BCL2-antagonist of cell death protein (GenBank accession #: AB451254.1)
Terms and licenses: Academic/Nonprofit Terms; Industry Terms: Not Available to Industry
Depositor comments: Transfection of this plasmid will express "VBad-2A" (Venus fused to the N-terminus of the BH3-only protein, Bad-2A) in live cells. There is a flexible, 7 amino acid linker between Venus and Bad-2A proteins. BH3 region of Bad has hydrophobic positions H2 & H4 mutated to alanine (A), refered to as a "2A mutation", Mutations: L114A, F121A. When compared with EYFP, Venus fluorophore contains the following mutations: F46L, F64L, M153T, V163A and S175G. This Venus protein contains an F224R mutation to make it monomeric.
How to cite: Venus-Bad-2A-pEGFP-C1 was a gift from David Andrews (Addgene plasmid # 166748 ; http://n2t.net/addgene:166748 ; RRID:Addgene_166748)
