[The description below was written by a language model from this plasmid's Addgene catalogue record and pLannotate feature annotations shown in this document.]
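Description:
Venus-Bad-2A-pEGFP-C1 is a 5,249 bp mammalian expression plasmid built on the pEGFP-C1 backbone, in which the original fluorescent protein has been replaced by Venus. It drives expression of a yellow fluorescent fusion to a BH3-mutant form of human BAD. The plasmid replicates at high copy in E. coli from a ColE1/pUC-type origin and also carries an f1 origin. A single Tn5 aminoglycoside phosphotransferase gene (NeoR/KanR) sits behind tandem bacterial (bla-type) and SV40 early promoters and is terminated by the HSV TK polyadenylation signal. It therefore gives kanamycin resistance in bacteria and G418 selection in transfected mammalian cells. The short ble, bGH poly(A) and SV40 large T antigen fragments in the feature tables appear to be backbone remnants rather than functional elements.

The expression cassette consists of the CMV immediate early enhancer and promoter, the Venus coding sequence, a flexible seven-residue linker, the BAD open reading frame, the residual multiple cloning site and the SV40 poly(A) signal. According to the depositor, this Venus carries the standard changes relative to EYFP plus an F224R substitution that makes it monomeric. The "2A" in the name does not refer to a self-cleaving peptide. It denotes two alanine substitutions, L114A and F121A, at hydrophobic positions H2 and H4 of the BAD BH3 region, the motif through which BH3-only proteins engage anti-apoptotic partners such as Bcl-XL and Bcl-2. Transfection yields "VBad-2A" in live cells. The associated study concerns BH3-protein binding to Bcl-XL and Bcl-2 and displacement by BH3-mimetic drugs, which suggests a role as a BH3-mutant comparison construct, although the record does not state this. The depositor and repository-sequenced records are the same length and carry the same features, differing only in numbering offset.
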