Features (pLannotate 1.2.2; 15 found; start..end, strand, type, name):
     61..364     +  enhancer       CMV enhancer: human cytomegalovirus immediate early enhancer
    365..568     +  promoter       CMV promoter: human cytomegalovirus (CMV) immediate early promoter
    613..1329    +  CDS            Venus: Venus is a basic (constitutively fluorescent) yellow fluorescent protein published in 2002, derived from Aequorea victoria. It is reported to be a rapidly-maturing weak dimer with moderate acid sensitivity.
   1354..1857    +  CDS            BAD: BAD_HUMAN - Also known as BBC6, BCL2L8. Experimental evidence at protein level: Swiss-Prot protein existence level 1. Promotes cell death. Successfully competes for the binding to Bcl-X(L), Bcl-2 and Bcl-W, thereby affecting the level of heterodimerization of these proteins with BAX. Can reverse the death repressor activity of Bcl-X(L), but not that of Bcl-2 (By similarity). Appears to act as a link between growth factor receptor signaling and the apoptotic pathways. From Homo sapiens (Human).
   1861..1913    +  misc_feature   MCS: multiple cloning site
   1930..2014    +  CDS            large T antigen (fragment): large T antigen from SV40 (simian virus 40)
   2037..2158    +  polyA_signal   SV40 poly(A) signal: SV40 polyadenylation signal
   2192..2620    -  rep_origin     f1 ori (sequence partly withheld): f1 bacteriophage origin of replication; arrow indicates direction of (+) strand synthesis
   2647..2751    +  promoter       AmpR promoter: bla
   2753..3110    +  promoter       SV40 promoter: SV40 enhancer and early promoter
   3145..3939    +  CDS            NeoR/KanR: aminoglycoside phosphotransferase from Tn5; aph(3')-II (or nptII); confers resistance to neomycin, kanamycin, and G418 (Geneticin®)
   3960..4112    +  CDS            ble (fragment): BLE_KLEPN - Experimental evidence at protein level: Swiss-Prot protein existence level 1. Binding protein with a strong affinity to the bleomycin family of antibiotics. Binds to CL990; an antimitotic-antibiotic compound. From Klebsiella pneumoniae.
   4171..4218    +  polyA_signal   HSV TK poly(A) signal: herpes simplex virus thymidine kinase polyadenylation signal (Cole and Stacy, 1985)
   4309..4325    -  polyA_signal   bGH poly(A) signal (fragment): bovine growth hormone polyadenylation signal
   4547..5135    +  rep_origin     ori: high-copy-number ColE1/pMB1/pBR322/pUC origin of replication
>Addgene plasmid #166748 | Venus-Bad-2A-pEGFP-C1 | depositor full sequence | sequence record 323769 | Venus-Bad-2A-pEGFP-C1 sequence 5249 bps
TAGTTATTAATAGTAATCAATTACGGGGTCATTAGTTCATAGCCCATATATGGAGTTCCGCGTTACATAA
CTTACGGTAAATGGCCCGCCTGGCTGACCGCCCAACGACCCCCGCCCATTGACGTCAATAATGACGTATG
TTCCCATAGTAACGCCAATAGGGACTTTCCATTGACGTCAATGGGTGGAGTATTTACGGTAAACTGCCCA
CTTGGCAGTACATCAAGTGTATCATATGCCAAGTACGCCCCCTATTGACGTCAATGACGGTAAATGGCCC
GCCTGGCATTATGCCCAGTACATGACCTTATGGGACTTTCCTACTTGGCAGTACATCTACGTATTAGTCA
TCGCTATTACCATGGTGATGCGGTTTTGGCAGTACATCAATGGGCGTGGATAGCGGTTTGACTCACGGGG
ATTTCCAAGTCTCCACCCCATTGACGTCAATGGGAGTTTGTTTTGGCACCAAAATCAACGGGACTTTCCA
AAATGTCGTAACAACTCCGCCCCATTGACGCAAATGGGCGGTAGGCGTGTACGGTGGGAGGTCTATATAA
GCAGAGCTGGTTTAGTGAACCGTCAGATCCGCTAGCGCTACCGGTCGCCACCATGGTGAGCAAGGGCGAG
GAGCTGTTCACCGGGGTGGTGCCCATCCTGGTCGAGCTGGACGGCGACGTAAACGGCCACAAGTTCAGCG
TGTCCGGCGAGGGCGAGGGCGATGCCACCTACGGCAAGCTGACCCTGAAGCTGATCTGCACCACCGGCAA
GCTGCCCGTGCCCTGGCCCACCCTCGTGACCACCCTGGGCTACGGCCTGCAGTGCTTCGCCCGCTACCCC
GACCACATGAAGCAGCACGACTTCTTCAAGTCCGCCATGCCCGAAGGCTACGTCCAGGAGCGCACCATCT
TCTTCAAGGACGACGGCAACTACAAGACCCGCGCCGAGGTGAAGTTCGAGGGCGACACCCTGGTGAACCG
CATCGAGCTGAAGGGCATCGACTTCAAGGAGGACGGCAACATCCTGGGGCACAAGCTGGAGTACAACTAC
AACAGCCACAACGTCTATATCACCGCCGACAAGCAGAAGAACGGCATCAAGGCCAACTTCAAGATCCGCC
ACAACATCGAGGACGGCGGCGTGCAGCTCGCCGACCACTACCAGCAGAACACCCCCATCGGCGACGGCCC
CGTGCTGCTGCCCGACAACCACTACCTGAGCTACCAGTCCGCCCTGAGCAAAGACCCCAACGAGAAGCGC
GATCACATGGTCCTGCTGGAACGCGTGACCGCCGCCGGGATCACTCTCGGCATGGACGAGCTGTACAAGT
CTGGACTCAGATCCCGAGGAGGCATGTTCCAGATCCCAGAGTTTGAGCCGAGTGAGCAGGAAGACTCCAG
CTCTGCAGAGAGGGGCCTGGGCCCCAGCCCCGCAGGGGACGGGCCCTCAGGCTCCGGCAAGCATCATCGC
CAGGCCCCAGGCCTCCTGTGGGACGCCAGTCACCAGCAGGAGCAGCCAACCAGCAGCAGCCATCATGGAG
GCGCTGGGGCTGTGGAGATCCGGAGTCGCCACAGCTCCTACCCCGCGGGGACGGAGGACGACGAAGGGAT
GGGGGAGGAGCCCAGCCCCTTTCGGGGCCGCTCGCGCTCGGCGCCCCCCAACCTCTGGGCAGCACAGCGC
TATGGCCGCGAGGCCCGGAGGATGAGTGACGAGGCTGTGGACTCCTTTAAGAAGGGACTTCCTCGCCCGA
AGAGCGCGGGCACAGCAACGCAGATGCGGCAAAGCTCCAGCTGGACGCGAGTCTTCCAGTCCTGGTGGGA
TCGGAACTTGGGCAGGGGAAGCTCCGCTCCCTCCCAGTAACTCGAGCTCAAGCTTCGAATTCTGCAGTCG
ACGGTACCGCGGGCCCGGGATCCACCGGATCTAGATAACTGATCATAATCAGCCATACCACATTTGTAGA
GGTTTTACTTGCTTTAAAAAACCTCCCACACCTCCCCCTGAACCTGAAACATAAAATGAATGCAATTGTT
GTTGTTAACTTGTTTATTGCAGCTTATAATGGTTACAAATAAAGCAATAGCATCACAAATTTCACAAATA
AAGCATTTTTTTCACTGCATTCTAGTTGTGGTTTGTCCAAACTCATCAATGTATCTTAACGCGTAAATTG
TAAGCGTTAATATTTTGTTAAAATTCGCGTTAAATTTTTGTTAAATCAGCTCATTTTTTAACCAATAGGC
CGAAATCGGCAAAATCCCTTATAAATCAAAAGAATAGACCGAGATAGGGT
[37 nt withheld, positions 2291-2327]
AAAGAACGTGGACTCCAACGTCAAAGG
[49 nt withheld, positions 2355-2403]
T
[91 nt withheld, positions 2405-2495]
G
[124 nt withheld, positions 2497-2620]
CAGGTGGCACTTTTCGGGGAAATGTGCGCGGAACCCCTATTTGTTTATTTTTCTAAATACATTCAAATAT
GTATCCGCTCATGAGACAATAACCCTGATAAATGCTTCAATAATATTGAAAAAGGAAGAGTCCTGAGGCG
GAAAGAACCAGCTGTGGAATGTGTGTCAGTTAGGGTGTGGAAAGTCCCCAGGCTCCCCAGCAGGCAGAAG
TATGCAAAGCATGCATCTCAATTAGTCAGCAACCAGGTGTGGAAAGTCCCCAGGCTCCCCAGCAGGCAGA
AGTATGCAAAGCATGCATCTCAATTAGTCAGCAACCATAGTCCCGCCCCTAACTCCGCCCATCCCGCCCC
TAACTCCGCCCAGTTCCGCCCATTCTCCGCCCCATGGCTGACTAATTTTTTTTATTTATGCAGAGGCCGA
GGCCGCCTCGGCCTCTGAGCTATTCCAGAAGTAGTGAGGAGGCTTTTTTGGAGGCCTAGGCTTTTGCAAA
GATCGATCAAGAGACAGGATGAGGATCGTTTCGCATGATTGAACAAGATGGATTGCACGCAGGTTCTCCG
GCCGCTTGGGTGGAGAGGCTATTCGGCTATGACTGGGCACAACAGACAATCGGCTGCTCTGATGCCGCCG
TGTTCCGGCTGTCAGCGCAGGGGCGCCCGGTTCTTTTTGTCAAGACCGACCTGTCCGGTGCCCTGAATGA
ACTGCAAGACGAGGCAGCGCGGCTATCGTGGCTGGCCACGACGGGCGTTCCTTGCGCAGCTGTGCTCGAC
GTTGTCACTGAAGCGGGAAGGGACTGGCTGCTATTGGGCGAAGTGCCGGGGCAGGATCTCCTGTCATCTC
ACCTTGCTCCTGCCGAGAAAGTATCCATCATGGCTGATGCAATGCGGCGGCTGCATACGCTTGATCCGGC
TACCTGCCCATTCGACCACCAAGCGAAACATCGCATCGAGCGAGCACGTACTCGGATGGAAGCCGGTCTT
GTCGATCAGGATGATCTGGACGAAGAGCATCAGGGGCTCGCGCCAGCCGAACTGTTCGCCAGGCTCAAGG
CGAGCATGCCCGACGGCGAGGATCTCGTCGTGACCCATGGCGATGCCTGCTTGCCGAATATCATGGTGGA
AAATGGCCGCTTTTCTGGATTCATCGACTGTGGCCGGCTGGGTGTGGCGGACCGCTATCAGGACATAGCG
TTGGCTACCCGTGATATTGCTGAAGAGCTTGGCGGCGAATGGGCTGACCGCTTCCTCGTGCTTTACGGTA
TCGCCGCTCCCGATTCGCAGCGCATCGCCTTCTATCGCCTTCTTGACGAGTTCTTCTGAGCGGGACTCTG
GGGTTCGAAATGACCGACCAAGCGACGCCCAACCTGCCATCACGAGATTTCGATTCCACCGCCGCCTTCT
ATGAAAGGTTGGGCTTCGGAATCGTTTTCCGGGACGCCGGCTGGATGATCCTCCAGCGCGGGGATCTCAT
GCTGGAGTTCTTCGCCCACCCTAGGGGGAGGCTAACTGAAACACGGAAGGAGACAATACCGGAAGGAACC
CGCGCTATGACGGCAATAAAAAGACAGAATAAAACGCACGGTGTTGGGTCGTTTGTTCATAAACGCGGGG
TTCGGTCCCAGGGCTGGCACTCTGTCGATACCCCACCGAGACCCCATTGGGGCCAATACGCCCGCGTTTC
TTCCTTTTCCCCACCCCACCCCCCAAGTTCGGGTGAAGGCCCAGGGCTCGCAGCCAACGTCGGGGCGGCA
GGCCCTGCCATAGCCTCAGGTTACTCATATATACTTTAGATTGATTTAAAACTTCATTTTTAATTTAAAA
GGATCTAGGTGAAGATCCTTTTTGATAATCTCATGACCAAAATCCCTTAACGTGAGTTTTCGTTCCACTG
AGCGTCAGACCCCGTAGAAAAGATCAAAGGATCTTCTTGAGATCCTTTTTTTCTGCGCGTAATCTGCTGC
TTGCAAACAAAAAAACCACCGCTACCAGCGGTGGTTTGTTTGCCGGATCAAGAGCTACCAACTCTTTTTC
CGAAGGTAACTGGCTTCAGCAGAGCGCAGATACCAAATACTGTCCTTCTAGTGTAGCCGTAGTTAGGCCA
CCACTTCAAGAACTCTGTAGCACCGCCTACATACCTCGCTCTGCTAATCCTGTTACCAGTGGCTGCTGCC
AGTGGCGATAAGTCGTGTCTTACCGGGTTGGACTCAAGACGATAGTTACCGGATAAGGCGCAGCGGTCGG
GCTGAACGGGGGGTTCGTGCACACAGCCCAGCTTGGAGCGAACGACCTACACCGAACTGAGATACCTACA
GCGTGAGCTATGAGAAAGCGCCACGCTTCCCGAAGGGAGAAAGGCGGACAGGTATCCGGTAAGCGGCAGG
GTCGGAACAGGAGAGCGCACGAGGGAGCTTCCAGGGGGAAACGCCTGGTATCTTTATAGTCCTGTCGGGT
TTCGCCACCTCTGACTTGAGCGTCGATTTTTGTGATGCTCGTCAGGGGGGCGGAGCCTATGGAAAAACGC
CAGCAACGCGGCCTTTTTACGGTTCCTGGCCTTTTGCTGGCCTTTTGCTCACATGTTCTTTCCTGCGTTA
TCCCCTGATTCTGTGGATAACCGTATTACCGCCATGCAT
