Features (pLannotate 1.2.2; 15 found; start..end, strand, type, name):
     74..377     +  enhancer       CMV enhancer: human cytomegalovirus immediate early enhancer
    378..581     +  promoter       CMV promoter: human cytomegalovirus (CMV) immediate early promoter
    626..1342    +  CDS            Venus: Venus is a basic (constitutively fluorescent) yellow fluorescent protein published in 2002, derived from Aequorea victoria. It is reported to be a rapidly-maturing weak dimer with moderate acid sensitivity.
   1367..1870    +  CDS            BAD: BAD_HUMAN - Also known as BBC6, BCL2L8. Experimental evidence at protein level: Swiss-Prot protein existence level 1. Promotes cell death. Successfully competes for the binding to Bcl-X(L), Bcl-2 and Bcl-W, thereby affecting the level of heterodimerization of these proteins with BAX. Can reverse the death repressor activity of Bcl-X(L), but not that of Bcl-2 (By similarity). Appears to act as a link between growth factor receptor signaling and the apoptotic pathways. From Homo sapiens (Human).
   1874..1926    +  misc_feature   MCS: multiple cloning site
   1943..2027    +  CDS            large T antigen (fragment): large T antigen from SV40 (simian virus 40)
   2050..2171    +  polyA_signal   SV40 poly(A) signal: SV40 polyadenylation signal
   2205..2633    -  rep_origin     f1 ori (sequence partly withheld): f1 bacteriophage origin of replication; arrow indicates direction of (+) strand synthesis
   2660..2764    +  promoter       AmpR promoter: bla
   2766..3123    +  promoter       SV40 promoter: SV40 enhancer and early promoter
   3158..3952    +  CDS            NeoR/KanR: aminoglycoside phosphotransferase from Tn5; aph(3')-II (or nptII); confers resistance to neomycin, kanamycin, and G418 (Geneticin®)
   3973..4125    +  CDS            ble (fragment): BLE_KLEPN - Experimental evidence at protein level: Swiss-Prot protein existence level 1. Binding protein with a strong affinity to the bleomycin family of antibiotics. Binds to CL990; an antimitotic-antibiotic compound. From Klebsiella pneumoniae.
   4184..4231    +  polyA_signal   HSV TK poly(A) signal: herpes simplex virus thymidine kinase polyadenylation signal (Cole and Stacy, 1985)
   4322..4338    -  polyA_signal   bGH poly(A) signal (fragment): bovine growth hormone polyadenylation signal
   4560..5148    +  rep_origin     ori: high-copy-number ColE1/pMB1/pBR322/pUC origin of replication
>Addgene plasmid #166748 | Venus-Bad-2A-pEGFP-C1 | addgene full sequence | sequence record 329011 | Addgene NGS Result
TACCGCCATGCATTAGTTATTAATAGTAATCAATTACGGGGTCATTAGTTCATAGCCCATATATGGAGTT
CCGCGTTACATAACTTACGGTAAATGGCCCGCCTGGCTGACCGCCCAACGACCCCCGCCCATTGACGTCA
ATAATGACGTATGTTCCCATAGTAACGCCAATAGGGACTTTCCATTGACGTCAATGGGTGGAGTATTTAC
GGTAAACTGCCCACTTGGCAGTACATCAAGTGTATCATATGCCAAGTACGCCCCCTATTGACGTCAATGA
CGGTAAATGGCCCGCCTGGCATTATGCCCAGTACATGACCTTATGGGACTTTCCTACTTGGCAGTACATC
TACGTATTAGTCATCGCTATTACCATGGTGATGCGGTTTTGGCAGTACATCAATGGGCGTGGATAGCGGT
TTGACTCACGGGGATTTCCAAGTCTCCACCCCATTGACGTCAATGGGAGTTTGTTTTGGCACCAAAATCA
ACGGGACTTTCCAAAATGTCGTAACAACTCCGCCCCATTGACGCAAATGGGCGGTAGGCGTGTACGGTGG
GAGGTCTATATAAGCAGAGCTGGTTTAGTGAACCGTCAGATCCGCTAGCGCTACCGGTCGCCACCATGGT
GAGCAAGGGCGAGGAGCTGTTCACCGGGGTGGTGCCCATCCTGGTCGAGCTGGACGGCGACGTAAACGGC
CACAAGTTCAGCGTGTCCGGCGAGGGCGAGGGCGATGCCACCTACGGCAAGCTGACCCTGAAGCTGATCT
GCACCACCGGCAAGCTGCCCGTGCCCTGGCCCACCCTCGTGACCACCCTGGGCTACGGCCTGCAGTGCTT
CGCCCGCTACCCCGACCACATGAAGCAGCACGACTTCTTCAAGTCCGCCATGCCCGAAGGCTACGTCCAG
GAGCGCACCATCTTCTTCAAGGACGACGGCAACTACAAGACCCGCGCCGAGGTGAAGTTCGAGGGCGACA
CCCTGGTGAACCGCATCGAGCTGAAGGGCATCGACTTCAAGGAGGACGGCAACATCCTGGGGCACAAGCT
GGAGTACAACTACAACAGCCACAACGTCTATATCACCGCCGACAAGCAGAAGAACGGCATCAAGGCCAAC
TTCAAGATCCGCCACAACATCGAGGACGGCGGCGTGCAGCTCGCCGACCACTACCAGCAGAACACCCCCA
TCGGCGACGGCCCCGTGCTGCTGCCCGACAACCACTACCTGAGCTACCAGTCCGCCCTGAGCAAAGACCC
CAACGAGAAGCGCGATCACATGGTCCTGCTGGAACGCGTGACCGCCGCCGGGATCACTCTCGGCATGGAC
GAGCTGTACAAGTCTGGACTCAGATCCCGAGGAGGCATGTTCCAGATCCCAGAGTTTGAGCCGAGTGAGC
AGGAAGACTCCAGCTCTGCAGAGAGGGGCCTGGGCCCCAGCCCCGCAGGGGACGGGCCCTCAGGCTCCGG
CAAGCATCATCGCCAGGCCCCAGGCCTCCTGTGGGACGCCAGTCACCAGCAGGAGCAGCCAACCAGCAGC
AGCCATCATGGAGGCGCTGGGGCTGTGGAGATCCGGAGTCGCCACAGCTCCTACCCCGCGGGGACGGAGG
ACGACGAAGGGATGGGGGAGGAGCCCAGCCCCTTTCGGGGCCGCTCGCGCTCGGCGCCCCCCAACCTCTG
GGCAGCACAGCGCTATGGCCGCGAGGCCCGGAGGATGAGTGACGAGGCTGTGGACTCCTTTAAGAAGGGA
CTTCCTCGCCCGAAGAGCGCGGGCACAGCAACGCAGATGCGGCAAAGCTCCAGCTGGACGCGAGTCTTCC
AGTCCTGGTGGGATCGGAACTTGGGCAGGGGAAGCTCCGCTCCCTCCCAGTAACTCGAGCTCAAGCTTCG
AATTCTGCAGTCGACGGTACCGCGGGCCCGGGATCCACCGGATCTAGATAACTGATCATAATCAGCCATA
CCACATTTGTAGAGGTTTTACTTGCTTTAAAAAACCTCCCACACCTCCCCCTGAACCTGAAACATAAAAT
GAATGCAATTGTTGTTGTTAACTTGTTTATTGCAGCTTATAATGGTTACAAATAAAGCAATAGCATCACA
AATTTCACAAATAAAGCATTTTTTTCACTGCATTCTAGTTGTGGTTTGTCCAAACTCATCAATGTATCTT
AAGGCGTAAATTGTAAGCGTTAATATTTTGTTAAAATTCGCGTTAAATTTTTGTTAAATCAGCTCATTTT
TTAACCAATAGGCCGAAATCGGCAAAATCCCTTATAAATCAAAAGAATAGACCGAGATAGGGT
[37 nt withheld, positions 2304-2340]
AAAGAACGTGGACTCCAACGTCAAAGG
[49 nt withheld, positions 2368-2416]
T
[91 nt withheld, positions 2418-2508]
G
[124 nt withheld, positions 2510-2633]
CAGGTGGCACTTTTCGGGGAAATGTGCGCGGAACCCCTATTTGTTTATTTTTCTAAATACATTCAAATAT
GTATCCGCTCATGAGACAATAACCCTGATAAATGCTTCAATAATATTGAAAAAGGAAGAGTCCTGAGGCG
GAAAGAACCAGCTGTGGAATGTGTGTCAGTTAGGGTGTGGAAAGTCCCCAGGCTCCCCAGCAGGCAGAAG
TATGCAAAGCATGCATCTCAATTAGTCAGCAACCAGGTGTGGAAAGTCCCCAGGCTCCCCAGCAGGCAGA
AGTATGCAAAGCATGCATCTCAATTAGTCAGCAACCATAGTCCCGCCCCTAACTCCGCCCATCCCGCCCC
TAACTCCGCCCAGTTCCGCCCATTCTCCGCCCCATGGCTGACTAATTTTTTTTATTTATGCAGAGGCCGA
GGCCGCCTCGGCCTCTGAGCTATTCCAGAAGTAGTGAGGAGGCTTTTTTGGAGGCCTAGGCTTTTGCAAA
GATCGATCAAGAGACAGGATGAGGATCGTTTCGCATGATTGAACAAGATGGATTGCACGCAGGTTCTCCG
GCCGCTTGGGTGGAGAGGCTATTCGGCTATGACTGGGCACAACAGACAATCGGCTGCTCTGATGCCGCCG
TGTTCCGGCTGTCAGCGCAGGGGCGCCCGGTTCTTTTTGTCAAGACCGACCTGTCCGGTGCCCTGAATGA
ACTGCAAGACGAGGCAGCGCGGCTATCGTGGCTGGCCACGACGGGCGTTCCTTGCGCAGCTGTGCTCGAC
GTTGTCACTGAAGCGGGAAGGGACTGGCTGCTATTGGGCGAAGTGCCGGGGCAGGATCTCCTGTCATCTC
ACCTTGCTCCTGCCGAGAAAGTATCCATCATGGCTGATGCAATGCGGCGGCTGCATACGCTTGATCCGGC
TACCTGCCCATTCGACCACCAAGCGAAACATCGCATCGAGCGAGCACGTACTCGGATGGAAGCCGGTCTT
GTCGATCAGGATGATCTGGACGAAGAGCATCAGGGGCTCGCGCCAGCCGAACTGTTCGCCAGGCTCAAGG
CGAGCATGCCCGACGGCGAGGATCTCGTCGTGACCCATGGCGATGCCTGCTTGCCGAATATCATGGTGGA
AAATGGCCGCTTTTCTGGATTCATCGACTGTGGCCGGCTGGGTGTGGCGGACCGCTATCAGGACATAGCG
TTGGCTACCCGTGATATTGCTGAAGAGCTTGGCGGCGAATGGGCTGACCGCTTCCTCGTGCTTTACGGTA
TCGCCGCTCCCGATTCGCAGCGCATCGCCTTCTATCGCCTTCTTGACGAGTTCTTCTGAGCGGGACTCTG
GGGTTCGAAATGACCGACCAAGCGACGCCCAACCTGCCATCACGAGATTTCGATTCCACCGCCGCCTTCT
ATGAAAGGTTGGGCTTCGGAATCGTTTTCCGGGACGCCGGCTGGATGATCCTCCAGCGCGGGGATCTCAT
GCTGGAGTTCTTCGCCCACCCTAGGGGGAGGCTAACTGAAACACGGAAGGAGACAATACCGGAAGGAACC
CGCGCTATGACGGCAATAAAAAGACAGAATAAAACGCACGGTGTTGGGTCGTTTGTTCATAAACGCGGGG
TTCGGTCCCAGGGCTGGCACTCTGTCGATACCCCACCGAGACCCCATTGGGGCCAATACGCCCGCGTTTC
TTCCTTTTCCCCACCCCACCCCCCAAGTTCGGGTGAAGGCCCAGGGCTCGCAGCCAACGTCGGGGCGGCA
GGCCCTGCCATAGCCTCAGGTTACTCATATATACTTTAGATTGATTTAAAACTTCATTTTTAATTTAAAA
GGATCTAGGTGAAGATCCTTTTTGATAATCTCATGACCAAAATCCCTTAACGTGAGTTTTCGTTCCACTG
AGCGTCAGACCCCGTAGAAAAGATCAAAGGATCTTCTTGAGATCCTTTTTTTCTGCGCGTAATCTGCTGC
TTGCAAACAAAAAAACCACCGCTACCAGCGGTGGTTTGTTTGCCGGATCAAGAGCTACCAACTCTTTTTC
CGAAGGTAACTGGCTTCAGCAGAGCGCAGATACCAAATACTGTTCTTCTAGTGTAGCCGTAGTTAGGCCA
CCACTTCAAGAACTCTGTATCACCGCCTACATACCTCGCTCTGCTAATCCTGTTACCAGTGGCTGCTGCC
AGTGGCGATAAGTCGTGTCTTACCGGGTTGGACTCAAGACGATAGTTACCGGATAAGGCGCAGCGGTCGG
GCTGAACGGGGGGTTCGTGCACACAGCCCAGCTTGGAGCGAACGACCTACACCGAACTGAGATACCTACA
GCGTGAGCTATGAGAAAGCGCCACGCTTCCCGAAGGGAGAAAGGCGGACAGGTATCCGGTAAGCGGCAGG
GTCGGAACAGGAGAGCGCACGAGGGAGCTTCCAGGGGGAAACGCCTGGTATCTTTATAGTCCTGTCGGGT
TTCGCCACCTCTGACTTGAGCGTCGATTTTTGTGATGCTCGTCAGGGGGGCGGAGCCTATGGAAAAACGC
CAGCAACGCGGCCTTTTTACGGTTCCTGGCCTTTTGCTGGCCTTTTGCTCACATGTTCTTTCCTGCGTTA
TCCCCTGATTCTGTGGATAACCGTAT
