>Addgene plasmid #166748 | Venus-Bad-2A-pEGFP-C1 | depositor partial sequence | sequence record 323689 | Full length Bad protein with BH3 region that has hydrophobic positions H2 & H4 mutated to alanine (A).
ATGTTCCAGATCCCAGAGTTTGAGCCGAGTGAGCAGGAAGACTCCAGCTCTGCAGAGAGGGGCCTGGGCC
CCAGCCCCGCAGGGGACGGGCCCTCAGGCTCCGGCAAGCATCATCGCCAGGCCCCAGGCCTCCTGTGGGA
CGCCAGTCACCAGCAGGAGCAGCCAACCAGCAGCAGCCATCATGGAGGCGCTGGGGCTGTGGAGATCCGG
AGTCGCCACAGCTCCTACCCCGCGGGGACGGAGGACGACGAAGGGATGGGGGAGGAGCCCAGCCCCTTTC
GGGGCCGCTCGCGCTCGGCGCCCCCCAACCTCTGGGCAGCACAGCGCTATGGCCGCGAGGCCCGGAGGAT
GAGTGACGAGGCTGTGGACTCCTTTAAGAAGGGACTTCCTCGCCCGAAGAGCGCGGGCACAGCAACGCAG
ATGCGGCAAAGCTCCAGCTGGACGCGAGTCTTCCAGTCCTGGTGGGATCGGAACTTGGGCAGGGGAAGCT
CCGCTCCCTCCCAGTAA
