>Addgene plasmid #166748 | Venus-Bad-2A-pEGFP-C1 | depositor partial sequence | sequence record 323690 | Venus
ATGGTGAGCAAGGGCGAGGAGCTGTTCACCGGGGTGGTGCCCATCCTGGTCGAGCTGGACGGCGACGTAA
ACGGCCACAAGTTCAGCGTGTCCGGCGAGGGCGAGGGCGATGCCACCTACGGCAAGCTGACCCTGAAGCT
GATCTGCACCACCGGCAAGCTGCCCGTGCCCTGGCCCACCCTCGTGACCACCCTGGGCTACGGCCTGCAG
TGCTTCGCCCGCTACCCCGACCACATGAAGCAGCACGACTTCTTCAAGTCCGCCATGCCCGAAGGCTACG
TCCAGGAGCGCACCATCTTCTTCAAGGACGACGGCAACTACAAGACCCGCGCCGAGGTGAAGTTCGAGGG
CGACACCCTGGTGAACCGCATCGAGCTGAAGGGCATCGACTTCAAGGAGGACGGCAACATCCTGGGGCAC
AAGCTGGAGTACAACTACAACAGCCACAACGTCTATATCACCGCCGACAAGCAGAAGAACGGCATCAAGG
CCAACTTCAAGATCCGCCACAACATCGAGGACGGCGGCGTGCAGCTCGCCGACCACTACCAGCAGAACAC
CCCCATCGGCGACGGCCCCGTGCTGCTGCCCGACAACCACTACCTGAGCTACCAGTCCGCCCTGAGCAAA
GACCCCAACGAGAAGCGCGATCACATGGTCCTGCTGGAACGCGTGACCGCCGCCGGGATCACTCTCGGCA
TGGACGAGCTGTACAAGG
